LOCUS       Exported 6961 bp ds-DNA circular SYN 25-JAN-2022
DEFINITION  encodes multiple copies of an epitope tag HA.
ACCESSION   .
VERSION     .
KEYWORDS    pCAG_smFP HA
SOURCE      synthetic DNA construct
  ORGANISM  synthetic DNA construct
REFERENCE   1 (bases 1 to 6961)
  AUTHORS   Viswanathan S, Williams ME, Bloss EB, Stasevich TJ, Speer CM, Nern
            A, Pfeiffer BD, Hooks BM, Li WP, English BP, Tian T, Henry GL,
            Macklin JJ, Patel R, Gerfen CR, Zhuang X, Wang Y, Rubin GM, Looger
            LL
  TITLE     High-performance probes for light and electron microscopy.
  JOURNAL   Nat Methods. 2015 Jun;12(6):568-76. doi: 10.1038/nmeth.3365. Epub
            2015 Apr 27.
  PUBMED    25915120
REFERENCE   2 (bases 1 to 6961)
  AUTHORS   .
  TITLE     Direct Submission
  JOURNAL   Exported Jan 25, 2022 from SnapGene Server 1.1.58
            http://www.snapgene.com
FEATURES             Location/Qualifiers
     source          1..6961
                     /organism="synthetic DNA construct"
                     /mol_type="other DNA"
     intron          122..1138
                     /label=chimeric intron
                     /note="chimera between introns from chicken beta-actin and
                     rabbit beta-globin"
     primer_bind     1062..1084
                     /label=pCAGGS-5
                     /note="Chimeric intron in CAG promoter, forward primer"
     primer_bind     1146..1165
                     /label=pCAG-F
                     /note="Rabbit beta-globin intron, for pCAG plasmids,
                     forward primer"
     CDS             1264..1290
                     /codon_start=1
                     /product="HA (human influenza hemagglutinin) epitope tag"
                     /label=HA
                     /translation="YPYDVPDYA"
     CDS             1294..1320
                     /codon_start=1
                     /product="HA (human influenza hemagglutinin) epitope tag"
                     /label=HA
                     /translation="YPYDVPDYA"
     CDS             1324..1350
                     /codon_start=1
                     /product="HA (human influenza hemagglutinin) epitope tag"
                     /label=HA
                     /translation="YPYDVPDYA"
     CDS             1879..1905
                     /codon_start=1
                     /product="HA (human influenza hemagglutinin) epitope tag"
                     /label=HA
                     /translation="YPYDVPDYA"
     CDS             1912..1938
                     /codon_start=1
                     /product="HA (human influenza hemagglutinin) epitope tag"
                     /label=HA
                     /translation="YPYDVPDYA"
     CDS             1951..1977
                     /codon_start=1
                     /product="HA (human influenza hemagglutinin) epitope tag"
                     /label=HA
                     /translation="YPYDVPDYA"
     CDS             1984..2010
                     /codon_start=1
                     /product="HA (human influenza hemagglutinin) epitope tag"
                     /label=HA
                     /translation="YPYDVPDYA"
     CDS             2221..2247
                     /codon_start=1
                     /product="HA (human influenza hemagglutinin) epitope tag"
                     /label=HA
                     /translation="YPYDVPDYA"
     CDS             2251..2277
                     /codon_start=1
                     /product="HA (human influenza hemagglutinin) epitope tag"
                     /label=HA
                     /translation="YPYDVPDYA"
     CDS             2281..2307
                     /codon_start=1
                     /product="HA (human influenza hemagglutinin) epitope tag"
                     /label=HA
                     /translation="YPYDVPDYA"
     intron          2356..2488
                     /label=chimeric intron
                     /note="chimera between introns from human beta-globin and
                     immunoglobulin heavy chain genes"
     primer_bind     2471..2490
                     /label=pMT2-F
                     /note="Synthetic intron, forward primer"
     misc_feature    2497..3085
                     /label=WPRE
                     /note="woodchuck hepatitis virus posttranscriptional
                     regulatory element"
     primer_bind     complement(2550..2570)
                     /label=WPRE-R
                     /note="WPRE, reverse primer"
     CDS             complement(2968..2979)
                     /codon_start=1
                     /product="Factor Xa recognition and cleavage site"
                     /label=Factor Xa site
                     /translation="IEGR"
     primer_bind     complement(3112..3129)
                     /label=BGH-rev
                     /note="Bovine growth hormone terminator, reverse primer.
                     Also called BGH reverse"
     polyA_signal    3118..3229
                     /label=bGH poly(A) signal
                     /note="bovine growth hormone polyadenylation signal"
     primer_bind     complement(3325..3345)
                     /label=T3
                     /note="T3 promoter, forward primer"
     promoter        complement(3325..3343)
                     /label=T3 promoter
                     /note="promoter for bacteriophage T3 RNA polymerase"
     primer_bind     complement(3364..3380)
                     /label=M13 rev
                     /note="common sequencing primer, one of multiple similar
                     variants"
     primer_bind     complement(3482..3501)
                     /label=Bglob-pA-R
                     /note="Rabbit beta-globin polyA region, reverse primer"
     polyA_signal    3547..3602
                     /label=-beta-globin poly(A) signal
                     /note="rabbit beta-globin polyadenylation signal (Gil and
                     Proudfoot, 1987)"
     primer_bind     complement(3601..3620)
                     /label=rbglobpA-R
                     /note="Rabbit beta-globin polyA, reverse primer. Also
                     called rb-glob-pA-term-R"
     primer_bind     complement(3963..3979)
                     /label=M13 rev
                     /note="common sequencing primer, one of multiple similar
                     variants"
     protein_bind    3987..4003
                     /label=lac operator
                     /bound_moiety="lac repressor encoded by lacI"
                     /note="The lac repressor binds to the lac operator to
                     inhibit transcription in E. coli. This inhibition can be
                     relieved by adding lactose or
                     isopropyl-beta-D-thiogalactopyranoside (IPTG)."
     promoter        complement(4011..4041)
                     /label=lac promoter
                     /note="promoter for the E. coli lac operon"
     protein_bind    4056..4077
                     /label=CAP binding site
                     /bound_moiety="E. coli catabolite activator protein"
                     /note="CAP binding activates transcription in the presence
                     of cAMP."
     promoter        4136..4331
                     /label=SV40 promoter
                     /note="SV40 early promoter"
     rep_origin      4182..4317
                     /label=SV40 ori
                     /note="SV40 origin of replication"
     primer_bind     4244..4263
                     /label=SV40pro-F
                     /note="SV40 promoter/origin, forward primer"
     polyA_signal    4337..4471
                     /label=SV40 poly(A) signal
                     /note="SV40 polyadenylation signal"
     primer_bind     complement(4374..4393)
                     /label=SV40pA-R
                     /note="SV40 polyA, reverse primer"
     primer_bind     4428..4447
                     /label=EBV-rev
                     /note="SV40 polyA terminator, reverse primer"
     primer_bind     complement(4539..4556)
                     /label=L4440
                     /note="L4440 vector, forward primer"
     rep_origin      complement(4710..5298)
                     /direction=LEFT
                     /label=ori
                     /note="high-copy-number ColE1/pMB1/pBR322/pUC origin of
                     replication"
     primer_bind     complement(4790..4809)
                     /label=pBR322ori-F
                     /note="pBR322 origin, forward primer"
     CDS             complement(5469..6329)
                     /codon_start=1
                     /gene="bla"
                     /product="beta-lactamase"
                     /label=AmpR
                     /note="confers resistance to ampicillin, carbenicillin, and
                     related antibiotics"
                     /translation="MSIQHFRVALIPFFAAFCLPVFAHPETLVKVKDAEDQLGARVGYI
                     ELDLNSGKILESFRPEERFPMMSTFKVLLCGAVLSRIDAGQEQLGRRIHYSQNDLVEYS
                     PVTEKHLTDGMTVRELCSAAITMSDNTAANLLLTTIGGPKELTAFLHNMGDHVTRLDRW
                     EPELNEAIPNDERDTTMPVAMATTLRKLLTGELLTLASRQQLIDWMEADKVAGPLLRSA
                     LPAGWFIADKSGAGERGSRGIIAALGPDGKPSRIVVIYTTGSQATMDERNRQIAEIGAS
                     LIKHW"
     primer_bind     6092..6111
                     /label=Amp-R
                     /note="Ampicillin resistance gene, reverse primer"
     promoter        complement(6330..6434)
                     /gene="bla"
                     /label=AmpR promoter
     enhancer        6465..6844
                     /label=CMV enhancer
                     /note="human cytomegalovirus immediate early enhancer"
ORIGIN
        1 gggcggggcg aggcggagag gtgcggcggc agccaatcag agcggcgcgc tccgaaagtt
       61 tccttttatg gcgaggcggc ggcggcggcg gccctataaa aagcgaagcg cgcggcgggc
      121 gggagtcgct gcgcgctgcc ttcgccccgt gccccgctcc gccgccgcct cgcgccgccc
      181 gccccggctc tgactgaccg cgttactccc acaggtgagc gggcgggacg gcccttctcc
      241 tccgggctgt aattagcgct tggtttaatg acggcttgtt tcttttctgt ggctgcgtga
      301 aagccttgag gggctccggg agggcccttt gtgcgggggg agcggctcgg ggggtgcgtg
      361 cgtgtgtgtg tgcgtgggga gcgccgcgtg cggctccgcg ctgcccggcg gctgtgagcg
      421 ctgcgggcgc ggcgcggggc tttgtgcgct ccgcagtgtg cgcgagggga gcgcggccgg
      481 gggcggtgcc ccgcggtgcg gggggggctg cgaggggaac aaaggctgcg tgcggggtgt
      541 gtgcgtgggg gggtgagcag ggggtgtggg cgcgtcggtc gggctgcaac cccccctgca
      601 cccccctccc cgagttgctg agcacggccc ggcttcgggt gcggggctcc gtacggggcg
      661 tggcgcgggg ctcgccgtgc cgggcggggg gtggcggcag gtgggggtgc cgggcggggc
      721 ggggccgcct cgggccgggg agggctcggg ggaggggcgc ggcggccccc ggagcgccgg
      781 cggctgtcga ggcgcggcga gccgcagcca ttgcctttta tggtaatcgt gcgagagggc
      841 gcagggactt cctttgtccc aaatctgtgc ggagccgaaa tctgggaggc gccgccgcac
      901 cccctctagc gggcgcgggg cgaagcggtg cggcgccggc aggaaggaaa tgggcgggga
      961 gggccttcgt gcgtcgccgc gccgccgtcc ccttctccct ctccagcctc ggggctgtcc
     1021 gcggggggac ggctgccttc gggggggacg gggcagggcg gggttcggct tctggcgtgt
     1081 gaccggcggc tctagagcct ctgctaacca tgttcatgcc ttcttctttt tcctacagct
     1141 cctgggcaac gtgctggtta ttgtgctgtc tcatcatttt ggcaaagaat tcggtaccgc
     1201 gggcccggcg cgccagctgg atatctccgg acccgggcta gcgcaattgc ggccgccacc
     1261 atgtaccctt atgatgtgcc cgattatgct ggctaccctt atgatgttcc tgattacgcc
     1321 ggatatccgt atgacgtgcc agactacgcg ggaggtgtga gcaagggaga ggagttgttt
     1381 accggcgtgg tccccatact ggtggagttg gatggcgacg ttaatggaca taaattctcg
     1441 gtccgcggcg agggagaggg agacgccacc aatggcaagc tgacgcttaa gttcatttgc
     1501 acgactggaa aattgcctgt cccctggccg accctggtca ccacactggg cggaggagtg
     1561 cagtgcttct cccgttaccc agaccacatg aagcagcacg atttcttcaa gagcgcaatg
     1621 ccggagggat acgtgcaaga acggactatt tccttcaagg atgacggaac ctataagacc
     1681 cgtgcggagg tcaaattcga gggtgacacc ctggtgaacc gaattgaact caaaggaatc
     1741 gatttcaagg aggatggaaa tattctgggt cacaagctgg aatacaactt caacagccat
     1801 aatgtgtaca ttacggctga taagcagaag aacggcatta aggccaattt caagatccgc
     1861 cacaacgttg agggtggata tccctacgac gtgcccgatt atgcgggcgg atatccgtat
     1921 gatgttccag attatgctgg tggtggaggc tatccctatg atgtccccga ctacgccgga
     1981 ggttacccat acgacgtgcc cgactacgct ggaggcgatg gcagcgtgca gctggcagat
     2041 cattatcaac agaatacccc cataggtgat ggccccgttc tgcttccaga taatcactac
     2101 ctttccaccc agagcgtgct ttcgaaagac ccgaacgaaa agcgtgatca catggtcctg
     2161 ctggagtttg tgaccgcggc tggaatcacc ctgggtatgg acgaactcta caagggtggc
     2221 tacccctacg atgtgccgga ttacgctgga tatccgtatg acgtaccgga ctatgccggt
     2281 tacccgtacg atgtcccgga ctacgcttaa accggtgctc gaggtaccga tgaatagcta
     2341 aggtcgaggc cgcaggtaag tatcaaggtt acaagacagg tttaaggaga ccaatagaaa
     2401 ctgggcttgt cgagacagag aagactcttg cgtttctgat aggcacctat tggtcttact
     2461 gacatccact ttgcctttct ctccacaggt gtcgacaatc aacctctgga ttacaaaatt
     2521 tgtgaaagat tgactggtat tcttaactat gttgctcctt ttacgctatg tggatacgct
     2581 gctttaatgc ctttgtatca tgctattgct tcccgtatgg ctttcatttt ctcctccttg
     2641 tataaatcct ggttgctgtc tctttatgag gagttgtggc ccgttgtcag gcaacgtggc
     2701 gtggtgtgca ctgtgtttgc tgacgcaacc cccactggtt ggggcattgc caccacctgt
     2761 cagctccttt ccgggacttt cgctttcccc ctccctattg ccacggcgga actcatcgcc
     2821 gcctgccttg cccgctgctg gacaggggct cggctgttgg gcactgacaa ttccgtggtg
     2881 ttgtcgggga agctgacgtc ctttccatgg ctgctcgcct gtgttgccac ctggattctg
     2941 cgcgggacgt ccttctgcta cgtcccttcg gccctcaatc cagcggacct tccttcccgc
     3001 ggcctgctgc cggctctgcg gcctcttccg cgtcttcgcc ttcgccctca gacgagtcgg
     3061 atctcccttt gggccgcctc cccgcctgga attcgagctc ggtacgatca gcctcgactg
     3121 tgccttctag ttgccagcca tctgttgttt gcccctcccc cgtgccttcc ttgaccctgg
     3181 aaggtgccac tcccactgtc ctttcctaat aaaatgagga aattgcatcg cattgtctga
     3241 gtaggtgtca ttctattctg gggggtgggg tggggcagga cagcaagggg gaggattggg
     3301 aagacaatag cccagctttt gttcccttta gtgagggtta attgcgcgct tggcgtaatc
     3361 atggtcatag ctgtttcctg tgtgaaattg ttatccgcta attcactcct caggtgcagg
     3421 ctgcctatca gaaggtggtg gctggtgtgg ccaatgccct ggctcacaaa taccactgag
     3481 atctttttcc ctctgccaaa aattatgggg acatcatgaa gccccttgag catctgactt
     3541 ctggctaata aaggaaattt attttcattg caatagtgtg ttggaatttt ttgtgtctct
     3601 cactcggaag gacatatggg agggcaaatc atttaaaaca tcagaatgag tatttggttt
     3661 agagtttggc aacatatgcc catatgctgg ctgccatgaa caaaggttgg ctataaagag
     3721 gtcatcagta tatgaaacag ccccctgctg tccattcctt attccataga aaagccttga
     3781 cttgaggtta gatttttttt atattttgtt ttgtgttatt tttttcttta acatccctaa
     3841 aattttcctt acatgtttta ctagccagat ttttcctcct ctcctgacta ctcccagtca
     3901 tagctgtccc tcttctctta tggagatccc tcgacctgca gcccaagctt ggcgtaatca
     3961 tggtcatagc tgtttcctgt gtgaaattgt tatccgctca caattccaca caacatacga
     4021 gccggaagca taaagtgtaa agcctggggt gcctaatgag tgagctaact cacattaatt
     4081 gcgttgcgct cactgcccgc tttccagtcg ggaaacctgt cgtgccagcg gatccgcatc
     4141 tcaattagtc agcaaccata gtcccgcccc taactccgcc catcccgccc ctaactccgc
     4201 ccagttccgc ccattctccg ccccatggct gactaatttt ttttatttat gcagaggccg
     4261 aggccgcctc ggcctctgag ctattccaga agtagtgagg aggctttttt ggaggcctag
     4321 gcttttgcaa aaagctaact tgtttattgc agcttataat ggttacaaat aaagcaatag
     4381 catcacaaat ttcacaaata aagcattttt ttcactgcat tctagttgtg gtttgtccaa
     4441 actcatcaat gtatcttatc atgtctggat ccgctgcatt aatgaatcgg ccaacgcgcg
     4501 gggagaggcg gtttgcgtat tgggcgctct tccgcttcct cgctcactga ctcgctgcgc
     4561 tcggtcgttc ggctgcggcg agcggtatca gctcactcaa aggcggtaat acggttatcc
     4621 acagaatcag gggataacgc aggaaagaac atgtgagcaa aaggccagca aaaggccagg
     4681 aaccgtaaaa aggccgcgtt gctggcgttt ttccataggc tccgcccccc tgacgagcat
     4741 cacaaaaatc gacgctcaag tcagaggtgg cgaaacccga caggactata aagataccag
     4801 gcgtttcccc ctggaagctc cctcgtgcgc tctcctgttc cgaccctgcc gcttaccgga
     4861 tacctgtccg cctttctccc ttcgggaagc gtggcgcttt ctcatagctc acgctgtagg
     4921 tatctcagtt cggtgtaggt cgttcgctcc aagctgggct gtgtgcacga accccccgtt
     4981 cagcccgacc gctgcgcctt atccggtaac tatcgtcttg agtccaaccc ggtaagacac
     5041 gacttatcgc cactggcagc agccactggt aacaggatta gcagagcgag gtatgtaggc
     5101 ggtgctacag agttcttgaa gtggtggcct aactacggct acactagaag aacagtattt
     5161 ggtatctgcg ctctgctgaa gccagttacc ttcggaaaaa gagttggtag ctcttgatcc
     5221 ggcaaacaaa ccaccgctgg tagcggtggt ttttttgttt gcaagcagca gattacgcgc
     5281 agaaaaaaag gatctcaaga agatcctttg atcttttcta cggggtctga cgctcagtgg
     5341 aacgaaaact cacgttaagg gattttggtc atgagattat caaaaaggat cttcacctag
     5401 atccttttaa attaaaaatg aagttttaaa tcaatctaaa gtatatatga gtaaacttgg
     5461 tctgacagtt accaatgctt aatcagtgag gcacctatct cagcgatctg tctatttcgt
     5521 tcatccatag ttgcctgact ccccgtcgtg tagataacta cgatacggga gggcttacca
     5581 tctggcccca gtgctgcaat gataccgcga gacccacgct caccggctcc agatttatca
     5641 gcaataaacc agccagccgg aagggccgag cgcagaagtg gtcctgcaac tttatccgcc
     5701 tccatccagt ctattaattg ttgccgggaa gctagagtaa gtagttcgcc agttaatagt
     5761 ttgcgcaacg ttgttgccat tgctacaggc atcgtggtgt cacgctcgtc gtttggtatg
     5821 gcttcattca gctccggttc ccaacgatca aggcgagtta catgatcccc catgttgtgc
     5881 aaaaaagcgg ttagctcctt cggtcctccg atcgttgtca gaagtaagtt ggccgcagtg
     5941 ttatcactca tggttatggc agcactgcat aattctctta ctgtcatgcc atccgtaaga
     6001 tgcttttctg tgactggtga gtactcaacc aagtcattct gagaatagtg tatgcggcga
     6061 ccgagttgct cttgcccggc gtcaatacgg gataataccg cgccacatag cagaacttta
     6121 aaagtgctca tcattggaaa acgttcttcg gggcgaaaac tctcaaggat cttaccgctg
     6181 ttgagatcca gttcgatgta acccactcgt gcacccaact gatcttcagc atcttttact
     6241 ttcaccagcg tttctgggtg agcaaaaaca ggaaggcaaa atgccgcaaa aaagggaata
     6301 agggcgacac ggaaatgttg aatactcata ctcttccttt ttcaatatta ttgaagcatt
     6361 tatcagggtt attgtctcat gagcggatac atatttgaat gtatttagaa aaataaacaa
     6421 ataggggttc cgcgcacatt tccccgaaaa gtgccacctg ggtcgacatt gattattgac
     6481 tagttattaa tagtaatcaa ttacggggtc attagttcat agcccatata tggagttccg
     6541 cgttacataa cttacggtaa atggcccgcc tggctgaccg cccaacgacc cccgcccatt
     6601 gacgtcaata atgacgtatg ttcccatagt aacgccaata gggactttcc attgacgtca
     6661 atgggtggag tatttacggt aaactgccca cttggcagta catcaagtgt atcatatgcc
     6721 aagtacgccc cctattgacg tcaatgacgg taaatggccc gcctggcatt atgcccagta
     6781 catgacctta tgggactttc ctacttggca gtacatctac gtattagtca tcgctattac
     6841 catggtcgag gtgagcccca cgttctgctt cactctcccc atctcccccc cctccccacc
     6901 cccaattttg tatttattta ttttttaatt attttgtgca gcgatggggg cggggggggg
     6961 g
//
