>Addgene plasmid #59759 | pCAG_smFP HA Sequencing Result | analyzer sequence | sequence record 238777
TTTGTATTTATTTATTTTTTAATTATTTTGTGCAGCGATGGGGGCGGGGGGGGGGGGGGSGCGCGCCAGG
CGGGGCGGGGCGGGGCGAGGGGCGGGGCGGGGCGAGGCGGAGAGGTGCGGCGGCAGCCAATCAGAGCGGC
GCGCTCCGAAAGTTTCCTTTTATGGCGAGGCGGCGGCGGCGGCGGCCCTATAAAAAGCGAAGCGCGCGGC
GGGCGGGAGTCGCTGCGCGCTGCCTTCGCCCCGTGCCCCGCTCCGCCGCCGCCTCGCGCCGCCCGCCCCG
GCTCTGACTGACCGCGTTACTCCCACAGGTGAGCGGGCGGGACGGCCCTTCTCCTCCGGGCTGTAATTAG
CGCTTGGTTTAATGACGGCTTGTTTCTTTTCTGTGGCTGCGTGAAAGCCTTGAGGGGCTCCGGGAGGGCC
CTTTGTGCGGGGGGAGCGGCTCGGGGGGTGCGTGCGTGTGTGTGTGCGTGGGGAGCGCCGCGTGCGGCTC
CGCGCTGCCCGGCGGCTGTGAGCGCTGCGGGCGCGGCGCGGGGCTTTGTGCGCTCCGCAGTGTGCGCGAG
GGGAGCGCGGCCGGGGGCGGTGCCCCGCGGTGCGGGGGGGGCTGCGAGGGGAACAAAGGCTGCGTGCGGG
GTGTGTGCGTGGGGGGGTGAGCAGGGGGTGTGGGCGCGTCGGTCGGGCTGCAACCCCCCCTGCACCCCCC
TCCCCGAGTTGCTGAGCACGGCCCGGCTTCGGGTGCGGGGCTCCGTACGGGGCGTGGCGCGGGGCTCGCC
GTGCCGGGCGGGGGGTGGCGGCAGGTGGGGGTGCCGGGCGGGGCGGGGCCGCCTCGGGCCGGGGAGGGCT
CGGGGGAGGGGCGCGGCGGCCCCCGGAGCGCCGGCGGCTGTCGAGGCGCGGCGAGCCGCAGCCATTGCCT
TTTATGGTAATCGTGCGAGAGGGCGCAGGGACTTCCTTTGTCCCAAATCTGTGCGGAGCCGAAATCTGGG
AGGCGCCGCCGCACCCCCTCTAGCGGGCGCGGGGCGAAGCGGTGCGGCGCCGGCAGGAAGGAAATGGGCG
GGGAGGGCCTTCGTGCGTCGCCGCGCCGCCGTCCCCTTCTCCCTCTCCAGCCTCGGGGCTGTCCGCGGGG
GGACGGCTGCCTTCGGGGGGGACGGGGCAGGGCGGGGTTCGGCTTCTGGCGTGTGACCGGCGGCTCTAGA
GCCTCTGCTAACCATGTTCATGCCTTCTTCTTTTTCCTACAGCTCCTGGGCAACGTGCTGGTTATTGTGC
TGTCTCATCATTTTGGCAAAGAATTCGGTACCGCGGGCCCGGCGCGCCAGCTGGATATCTCCGGACCCGG
GCTAGCGCAATTGCGGCCGCCACCATGTACCCTTATGATGTGCCCGATTATGCTGGCTACCCTTATGATG
TTCCTGATTACGCCGGATATCCGTATGACGTGCCAGACTACGCGGGAGGTGTGAGCAAGGGAGAGGAGTT
GTTTACCGGCGTGGTCCCCATACTGGTGGAGTTGGATGGCGACGTTAATGGACATAAATTCTCGGTCCGC
GGCGAGGGAGAGGGAGACGCCACCAATGGCAAGCTGACGCTTAAGTTCATTTGCACGACTGGAAAATTGC
CTGTCCCCTGGCCGACCCTGGTCACCACACTGGGCGGAGGAGTGCAGTGCTTCTCCCGTTACCCAGACCA
CATGAAGCAGCACGATTTCTTCAAGAGCGCAATGCCGGAGGGATACGTGCAAGAACGGACTATTTCCTTC
AAGGATGACGGAACCTATAAGACCCGTGCGGAGGTCAAATTCGAGGGTGACACCCTGGTGAACCGAATTG
AACTCAAAGGAATCGATTTCAAGGAGGATGGAAATATTCTGGGTCACAAGCTGGAATACAACTTCAACAG
CCATAATGTGTACATTACGGCTGATAAGCAGAAGAACGGCATTAAGGCCAATTTCAAGATCCGCCACAAC
GTTGAGGGTGGATATCCCTACGACGTGCCCGATTATGCGGGCGGATATCCGTATGATGTTCCAGATTATG
CTGGTGGTGGAGGCTATCCCTATGATGTCCCCGACTACGCCGGAGGTTACCCATACGACGTGCCCGACTA
CGCTGGAGGCGATGGCAGCGTGCAGCTGGCAGATCATTATCAACAGAATACCCCCATAGGTGATGGCCCC
GTTCTGCTTCCAGATAATCACTACCTTTCCACCCAGAGCGTGCTTTCGAAAGACCCGAACGAAAAGCGTG
ATCACATGGTCCTGCTGGAGTTTGTGACCGCGGCTGGAATCACCCTGGGTATGGACGAACTCTACAAGGG
TGGCTACCCCTACGATGTGCCGGATTACGCTGGATATCCGTATGACGTACCGGACTATGCCGGTTACCCG
TACGATGTCCCGGACTACGCTTAAACCGGTGCTCGAGGTACCGATGAATAGCTAAGGTCGAGGCCGCAGG
TAAGTATCAAGGTTACAAGACAGGTTTAAGGAGACCAATAGAAACTGGGCTTGTCGAGACAGAGAAGACT
CTTGCGTTTCTGATAGGCACCTATTGGTCTTACTGACATCCACTTTGCCTTTCTCTCCACAGGTGTCGAC
AATCAACCTCTGGATTACAAAATTTGTGAAAGATTGACTGGTATTCTTAACTATGTTGCTCCTTTTACGC
TATGTGGATACGCTGCTTTAATGCCTTTGTATCATGCTATTGCTTCCCGTATGGCTTTCATTTTCTCCTC
CTTGTATAAATCCTGGTTGCTGTCTCTTTATGAGGAGTTGTGGCCCGTTGTCAGGCAACGTGGCGTGGTG
TGCACTGTGTTTGCTGACGCAACCCCCACTGGTTGGGGCATTGCCACCACCTGTCAGCTCCTTTCCGGGA
CTTTCGCTTTCCCCCTCCCTATTGCCACGGCGGAACTCATCGCCGCCTGCCTTGCCCGCTGCTGGACAGG
GGCTCGGCTGTTGGGCACTGACAATTCCGTGGTGTTGTCGGGGAAGCTGACGTCCTTTCCATGGCTGCTC
GCCTGTGTTGCCACCTGGATTCTGCGCGGGACGTCCTTCTGCTACGTCCCTTCGGCCCTCAATCCAGCGG
ACCTTCCTTCCCGCGGCCTGCTGCCGGCTCTGCGGCCTCTTCCGCGTCTTCGCCTTCGCCCTCAGACGAG
TCGGATCTCCCTTTGGGCCGCCTCCCCGCCTGGAATTCGAGCTCGGTACGATCAGCCTCGACTGTGCCTT
CTAGTTGCCAGCCATCTGTTGTTTGCCCCTCCCCCGTGCCTTCCTTGACCCTGGAAGGTGCCACTCCCAC
TGTCCTTTCCTAATAAAATGAGGAAATTGCATCGCATTGTCTGAGTAGGTGTCATTCTATTCTGGGGGGT
GGGGTGGGGCAGGACAGCAAGGGGGAGGATTGGGAAGACAATAGCCCAGCTTTTGTTCCCTTTAGTGAGG
GTTAATTGCGCGCTTGGCGTAATCATGGTCATAGCTGTTTCCTGTGTGAAATTGTTATCCGCTAATTCAC
TCCTCAGGTGCAGGCTGCCTATCAGAAGGTGGTGGCTGGTGTGGCCAATGCCCTGGCTCACAAATACCAC
TGAGATCTTTTTCCCTCTGCCAAAAATTATGGGGACATCATGAAGCCCCTTGAGCATCTGACTTCTGGCT
AATAAAGGAAATTTATTTTCATTGCAATAGTGTGTTGGAATTTTTTGTGTCTCTCACTCGGAAGGACATA
TGGGAGGGCAAATCATTTAAAACATCAGAATGAGTATTTGGTTTAGAGTTTGGCAACATATGCCCATATG
CTGGCTGCCATGAACAAAGGTTGGCTATAAAGAGGTCATCAGTATATGAAACAGCCCCCTGCTGTCCATT
CCTTATTCCATAGAAAAGCCTTGACTTGAGGTTAGATTTTTTTTATATTTTGTTTTGTGTTATTTTTTTC
TTTAACATCCCTAAAATTTTCCTTACATGTTTTACTAGCCAGATTTTTCCTCCTCTCCTGACTACTCCCA
GTCATAGCTGTCCCTCTTCTCTTATGGAGATCCCTCGACCTGCAGCCCAAGCTTGGCGTAATCATGGTCA
TAGCTGTTTCCTGTGTGAAATTGTTATCCGCTCACAATTCCACACAACATACGAGCCGGAAGCATAAAGT
GTAAAGCCTGGGGTGCCTAATGAGTGAGCTAACTCACATTAATTGCGTTGCGCTCACTGCCCGCTTTCCA
GTCGGGAAACCTGTCGTGCCAGCGGATCCGCATCTCAATTAGTCAGCAACCATAGTCCCGCCCCTAACTC
CGCCCATCCCGCCCCTAACTCCGCCCAGTTCCGCCCATTCTCCGCCCCATGGCTGACTAATTTTTTTTAT
TTATGCAGAGGCCGAGGCCGCCTCGGCCTCTGAGCTATTCCAGAAGTAGTGAGGAGGCTTTTTTGGAGGC
CTAGGCTTTTGCAAAAAGCTAACTTGTTTATTGCAGCTTATAATGGTTACAAATAAAGCAATAGCATCAC
AAATTTCACAAATAAAGCATTTTTTTCACTGCATTCTAGTTGTGGTTTGTCCAAACTCATCAATGTATCT
TATCATGTCTGGATCCGCTGCATTAATGAATCGGCCAACGCGCGGGGAGAGGCGGTTTGCGTATTGGGCG
CTCTTCCGCTTCCTCGCTCACTGACTCGCTGCGCTCGGTCGTTCGGCTGCGGCGAGCGGTATCAGCTCAC
TCAAAGGCGGTAATACGGTTATCCACAGAATCAGGGGATAACGCAGGAAAGAACATGTGAGCAAAAGGCC
AGCAAAAGGCCAGGAACCGTAAAAAGGCCGCGTTGCTGGCGTTTTTCCATAGGCTCCGCCCCCCTGACGA
GCATCACAAAAATCGACGCTCAAGTCAGAGGTGGCGAAACCCGACAGGACTATAAAGATACCAGGCGTTT
CCCCCTGGAAGCTCCCTCGTGCGCTCTCCTGTTCCGACCCTGCCGCTTACCGGATACCTGTCCGCCTTTC
TCCCTTCGGGAAGCGTGGCGCTTTCTCATAGCTCACGCTGTAGGTATCTCAGTTCGGTGTAGGTCGTTCG
CTCCAAGCTGGGCTGTGTGCACGAACCCCCCGTTCAGCCCGACCGCTGCGCCTTATCCGGTAACTATCGT
CTTGAGTCCAACCCGGTAAGACACGACTTATCGCCACTGGCAGCAGCCACTGGTAACAGGATTAGCAGAG
CGAGGTATGTAGGCGGTGCTACAGAGTTCTTGAAGTGGTGGCCTAACTACGGCTACACTAGAAGAACAGT
ATTTGGTATCTGCGCTCTGCTGAAGCCAGTTACCTTCGGAAAAAGAGTTGGTAGCTCTTGATCCGGCAAA
CAAACCACCGCTGGTAGCGGTGGTTTTTTTGTTTGCAAGCAGCAGATTACGCGCAGAAAAAAAGGATCTC
AAGAAGATCCTTTGATCTTTTCTACGGGGTCTGACGCTCAGTGGAACGAAAACTCACGTTAAGGGATTTT
GGTCATGAGATTATCAAAAAGGATCTTCACCTAGATCCTTTTAAATTAAAAATGAAGTTTTAAATCAATC
TAAAGTATATATGAGTAAACTTGGTCTGACAGTTACCAATGCTTAATCAGTGAGGCACCTATCTCAGCGA
TCTGTCTATTTCGTTCATCCATAGTTGCCTGACTCCCCGTCGTGTAGATAACTACGATACGGGAGGGCTT
ACCATCTGGCCCCAGTGCTGCAATGATACCGCGAGACCCACGCTCACCGGCTCCAGATTTATCAGCAATA
AACCAGCCAGCCGGAAGGGCCGAGCGCAGAAGTGGTCCTGCAACTTTATCCGCCTCCATCCAGTCTATTA
ATTGTTGCCGGGAAGCTAGAGTAAGTAGTTCGCCAGTTAATAGTTTGCGCAACGTTGTTGCCATTGCTAC
AGGCATCGTGGTGTCACGCTCGTCGTTTGGTATGGCTTCATTCAGCTCCGGTTCCCAACGATCAAGGCGA
GTTACATGATCCCCCATGTTGTGCAAAAAAGCGGTTAGCTCCTTCGGTCCTCCGATCGTTGTCAGAAGTA
AGTTGGCCGCAGTGTTATCACTCATGGTTATGGCAGCACTGCATAATTCTCTTACTGTCATGCCATCCGT
AAGATGCTTTTCTGTGACTGGTGAGTACTCAACCAAGTCATTCTGAGAATAGTGTATGCGGCGACCGAGT
TGCTCTTGCCCGGCGTCAATACGGGATAATACCGCGCCACATAGCAGAACTTTAAAAGTGCTCATCATTG
GAAAACGTTCTTCGGGGCGAAAACTCTCAAGGATCTTACCGCTGTTGAGATCCAGTTCGATGTAACCCAC
TCGTGCACCCAACTGATCTTCAGCATCTTTTACTTTCACCAGCGTTTCTGGGTGAGCAAAAACAGGAAGG
CAAAATGCCGCAAAAAAGGGAATAAGGGCGACACGGAAATGTTGAATACTCATACTCTTCCTTTTTCAAT
ATTATTGAAGCATTTATCAGGGTTATTGTCTCATGAGCGGATACATATTTGAATGTATTTAGAAAAATAA
ACAAATAGGGGTTCCGCGCACATTTCCCCGAAAAGTGCCACCTGGGTCGACATTGATTATTGACTAGTTA
TTAATAGTAATCAATTACGGGGTCATTAGTTCATAGCCCATATATGGAGTTCCGCGTTACATAACTTACG
GTAAATGGCCCGCCTGGCTGACCGCCCAACGACCCCCGCCCATTGACGTCAATAATGACGTATGTTCCCA
TAGTAACGCCAATAGGGACTTTCCATTGACGTCAATGGGTGGAGTATTTACGGTAAACTGCCCACTTGGC
AGTACATCAAGTGTATCATATGCCAAGTACGCCCCCTATTGACGTCAATGACGGTAAATGGCCCGCCTGG
CATTATGCCCAGTACATGACCTTATGGGACTTTCCTACTTGGCAGTACATCTACGTATTAGTCATCGCTA
TTACCATGGTCGAGGTGAGCCCCACGTTCTGCTTCACTCTCCCCATCTCCCCCCCCTCCCCACCCCCAAT
Features (pLannotate 1.2.2; 24 found; start..end, strand, type, name):
    216..1232    +  intron         chimeric intron: chimera between introns from chicken β-actin and rabbit β-globin
   1230..1286    +  CDS            HBB (fragment): HBB_LEPEU - Experimental evidence at protein level: Swiss-Prot protein existence level 1. Involved in oxygen transport from the lung to the various peripheral tissues. From Lepus europaeus (European hare).
   1286..1302    +  misc_feature   MCS (fragment): multiple cloning site
   1454..2308    +  CDS            vsfGFP-9 (fragment): vsfGFP-9 is a basic (constitutively fluorescent) green fluorescent protein published in 2015, derived from Aequorea victoria. It has low acid sensitivity.
   2450..2582    +  intron         chimeric intron: chimera between introns from human β-globin and immunoglobulin heavy chain genes
   2591..3179    +  misc_feature   WPRE: woodchuck hepatitis virus posttranscriptional regulatory element
   3183..3199    +  misc_feature   MCS (fragment): pUC18/19 multiple cloning site
   3212..3323    +  polyA_signal   bGH poly(A) signal: bovine growth hormone polyadenylation signal
   3419..3437    -  promoter       T3 promoter: promoter for bacteriophage T3 RNA polymerase
   3496..3570    +  CDS            HBB (fragment): HBB_PONPY - Experimental evidence at transcript level: Swiss-Prot protein existence level 2. Involved in oxygen transport from the lung to the various peripheral tissues. From Pongo pygmaeus (Bornean orangutan).
   3641..3696    +  polyA_signal   β-globin poly(A) signal: rabbit β-globin polyadenylation signal (Gil and Proudfoot, 1987)
   4081..4097    -  protein_bind   lac operator: The lac repressor binds to the lac operator to inhibit transcription in E. coli. This inhibition can be relieved by adding lactose or isopropyl-β-D-thiogalactopyranoside (IPTG). lac repressor encoded by lacI
   4105..4135    -  promoter       lac promoter: promoter for the E. coli lac operon
   4150..4171    -  protein_bind   CAP binding site: CAP binding activates transcription in the presence of cAMP. E. coli catabolite activator protein
   4184..4223    -  CDS            lacI (fragment): lac repressor; lacI; The lac repressor binds to the lac operator to inhibit transcription in E. coli. This inhibition can be relieved by adding lactose or isopropyl-β-D-thiogalactopyranoside (IPTG).
   4230..4252    +  promoter       SV40 promoter (fragment): SV40 enhancer and early promoter
   4276..4411    +  rep_origin     SV40 ori: SV40 origin of replication
   4431..4565    +  polyA_signal   SV40 poly(A) signal: SV40 polyadenylation signal
   4567..4621    -  CDS            lacI (fragment): lac repressor; lacI; The lac repressor binds to the lac operator to inhibit transcription in E. coli. This inhibition can be relieved by adding lactose or isopropyl-β-D-thiogalactopyranoside (IPTG).
   4804..5392    -  rep_origin     ori: high-copy-number ColE1/pMB1/pBR322/pUC origin of replication
   5563..6423    -  CDS            AmpR: β-lactamase; bla; confers resistance to ampicillin, carbenicillin, and related antibiotics
   6424..6528    -  promoter       AmpR promoter: bla
   6559..6938    +  enhancer       CMV enhancer: human cytomegalovirus immediate early enhancer
   6940..215     +  promoter       chicken β-actin promoter (across the origin): No description available
