[The description below was written by a language model from this plasmid's Addgene catalogue record, the feature table of its GenBank file and pLannotate feature annotations shown in this document.]
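Description:
pCAG_smFP HA is a mammalian expression plasmid of roughly 7 kb built on the pCAG backbone. It is maintained in E. coli at high copy through a ColE1/pUC-type origin and selected with ampicillin via the bla gene. Expression is driven by the composite CAG promoter, which spans the plasmid's numbering origin and consists of the CMV immediate-early enhancer, the chicken β-actin promoter and a chimeric chicken β-actin/rabbit β-globin intron. This combination gives strong, broadly active transcription in mammalian cells.

The insert, smFP_HA, is a synthetic open reading frame cloned between NotI and AgeI sites, both of which are retained. The annotations show ten copies of the HA (influenza hemagglutinin) epitope arranged in three clusters: three near the start of the coding region, four in the middle and three near the end. A second annotation pass identifies the surrounding sequence as a fragment of an Aequorea-derived GFP-family protein. This suggests the tags are placed at the termini and within an internal position of a fluorescent-protein scaffold, so that each molecule presents many antibody-binding sites. The record does not state whether the scaffold itself fluoresces.

Downstream of the insert lie a second chimeric intron (human β-globin/immunoglobulin heavy chain), a WPRE to boost transcript stability and expression, and a bGH polyadenylation signal. A rabbit β-globin poly(A) from the backbone follows further on. The backbone also carries an SV40 origin with early promoter sequence and poly(A) signal, a T3 promoter and lac promoter/operator remnants. The stated purpose and the associated publication title point to use as a densely tagged, antibody-detectable probe for labelling cells in light and electron microscopy.

The two feature tables describe the same plasmid with slightly offset coordinates.
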