Addgene plasmid #59759: pCAG_smFP HA
Purpose: encodes multiple copies of an epitope tag HA
Depositing lab: Loren Looger. Depositing organization: HHMI, Janelia Research Campus. Publication: High-performance probes for light and electron microscopy. Viswanathan S, Williams ME, Bloss EB, Stasevich TJ, Speer CM, Nern A, Pfeiffer BD, Hooks BM, Li WP, English BP, Tian T, Henry GL, Macklin JJ, Patel R, Gerfen CR, Zhuang X, Wang Y, Rubin GM, Looger LL. Nat Methods. 2015 Jun;12(6):568-76. doi: 10.1038/nmeth.3365. Epub 2015 Apr 27. PubMed 25915120.
Backbone
  Vector backbone: pCAG
  Vector type: Mammalian Expression
Growth in bacteria
  Bacterial resistance: Ampicillin, 100 μg/mL
  Growth temperature: 37°C
  Growth strain: XL1 Blue
  Copy number: High Copy
Gene/Insert
  Gene/Insert name: smFP _HA
  Species: Synthetic
  Promoter: CAG
  Cloning method: Restriction Enzyme; 5′ cloning site NotI (not destroyed); 3′ cloning site AgeI (not destroyed)
  Sequencing primers: 5′ GGTTCGGCTTCTGGCGTGTGACC; 3′ ttaaagcagcgtatccacat
Terms and licenses: Academic/Nonprofit Terms; Industry Terms: Not Available to Industry
How to cite: pCAG_smFP HA was a gift from Loren Looger (Addgene plasmid # 59759 ; http://n2t.net/addgene:59759 ; RRID:Addgene_59759)
