>Addgene plasmid #59759 | pCAG_smFP HA | addgene partial sequence | sequence record 96742 | pCAGGS5 5'-ggttcggcttctggcgtgtgacc-3'
TGCCTTCTTCTTTTTCCTACAGCTCCTGGGCAACGATGCTGGTTATTGTGCTGTCTCATCATTTTGGCAA
AGAATTCGGTACCGCGGGCCCGGCGCGCCAGCTGGATATCTCCGGACCCGGGCTAGCGCAATTGCGGCCG
CCACCATGTACCCTTATGATGTGCCCGATTATGCTGGCTACCCTTATGATGTTCCTGATTACGCCGGATA
TCCGTATGACGTGCCAGACTACGCGGGAGGTGTGAGCAAGGGAGAGGAGTTGTTTACCGGCGTGGTCCCC
ATACTGGTGGAGTTGGATGGCGACGTTAATGGACATAAATTCTCGGTCCGCGGCGAGGGAGAGGGAGACG
CCACCAATGGCAAGCTGACGCTTAAGTTCATTTGCACGACTGGAAAATTGCCTGTCCCCTGGCCGACCCT
GGTCACCACACTGGGCGGAGGAGTGCAGTGCTTCTCCCGTTACCCAGACCACATGAAGCAGCACGATTTC
TTCAAGAGCGCAATGCCGGAGGGATACGTGCAAGAACGGACTATTTCCTTCAAGGATGACGGAACCTATA
AGACCCGTGCGGAGGTCAAATTCGAGGGTGACACCCTGGTGAACCGAATTGAACTCAAAGGAATCGATTT
CAAGGAGGATGGAAATATTCTGGGTCACAAGCTGGAATACAACTTCAACAGCCATAATGTGTACATTACG
GCTGATAAGC
