>Addgene plasmid #59759 | pCAG_smFP HA | addgene partial sequence | sequence record 98419 | pCAGGS-3 5'-TCCTTAAACCTGTCTTGTAA-3'
TTCATCGGTACCTCGAGCACCGGTTTAAGCGTAGTCCGGGACATCGTACGGGTAACCGGCATAGTCCGGT
ACGTCATACGGATATCCAGCGTAATCCGGCACATCGTAGGGGTAGCCACCCTTGTAGAGTTCGTCCATAC
CCAGGGTGATTCCAGCCGCGGTCACAAACTCCAGCAGGACCATGTGATCACGCTTTTCGTTCGGGTCTTT
CGAAAGCACGCTCTGGGTGGAAAGGTAGTGATTATCTGGAAGCAGAACGGGGCCATCACCTATGGGGGTA
TTCTGTTGATAATGATCTGCCAGCTGCACGCTGCCATCGCCTCCAGCGTAGTCGGGCACGTCGTATGGGT
AACCTCCGGCGTAGTCGGGGACATCATAGGGATAGCCTCCACCACCAGCATAATCTGGAACATCATACGG
ATATCCGCCCGCATAATCGGGCACGTCGTAGGGATATCCACCCTCAACGTTGTGGCGGATCTTGAAATTG
GCCTTAATGCCGTTCTTCTGCTTATCAGCCGTAATGTACACATTATGGCTGTTGAAGTTGTATTCCAGCT
TGTGACCCAGAATATTTCCATCCTCCTTGAAATCGATTCCTTTGAGTTCAATTCGGTTCACCAGGGTGTC
ACCCTCGAATTTGACCTCCGCACGGGTCTTATAGGTTCCGTCATCCTTGAAGGAAATAGTCCGTTCTTGC
ACGTATCCCTCCGGCATTGCGCTCTTGAAGAAATCGTGCTGCTTCATGTGGTCTGGGTAACGGGAGAAGC
ACTGCACTCCTCCGCCCAGTGTGGTGACCA
