>Addgene plasmid #59759 | pCAG_smFP HA | depositor partial sequence | sequence record 98475 | CDS annotated
ATGTACCCTTATGATGTGCCCGATTATGCTGGCTACCCTTATGATGTTCCTGATTACGCCGGATATCCGT
ATGACGTGCCAGACTACGCGGGAGGTGTGAGCAAGGGAGAGGAGTTGTTTACCGGCGTGGTCCCCATACT
GGTGGAGTTGGATGGCGACGTTAATGGACATAAATTCTCGGTCCGCGGCGAGGGAGAGGGAGACGCCACC
AATGGCAAGCTGACGCTTAAGTTCATTTGCACGACTGGAAAATTGCCTGTCCCCTGGCCGACCCTGGTCA
CCACACTGGGCGGAGGAGTGCAGTGCTTCTCCCGTTACCCAGACCACATGAAGCAGCACGATTTCTTCAA
GAGCGCAATGCCGGAGGGATACGTGCAAGAACGGACTATTTCCTTCAAGGATGACGGAACCTATAAGACC
CGTGCGGAGGTCAAATTCGAGGGTGACACCCTGGTGAACCGAATTGAACTCAAAGGAATCGATTTCAAGG
AGGATGGAAATATTCTGGGTCACAAGCTGGAATACAACTTCAACAGCCATAATGTGTACATTACGGCTGA
TAAGCAGAAGAACGGCATTAAGGCCAATTTCAAGATCCGCCACAACGTTGAGGGTGGATATCCCTACGAC
GTGCCCGATTATGCGGGCGGATATCCGTATGATGTTCCAGATTATGCTGGTGGTGGAGGCTATCCCTATG
ATGTCCCCGACTACGCCGGAGGTTACCCATACGACGTGCCCGACTACGCTGGAGGCGATGGCAGCGTGCA
GCTGGCAGATCATTATCAACAGAATACCCCCATAGGTGATGGCCCCGTTCTGCTTCCAGATAATCACTAC
CTTTCCACCCAGAGCGTGCTTTCGAAAGACCCGAACGAAAAGCGTGATCACATGGTCCTGCTGGAGTTTG
TGACCGCGGCTGGAATCACCCTGGGTATGGACGAACTCTACAAGGGTGGCTACCCCTACGATGTGCCGGA
TTACGCTGGATATCCGTATGACGTACCGGACTATGCCGGTTACCCGTACGATGTCCCGGACTACGCTTAA
